Addgene plasmid #182391: pETDuet-1_VNp-mNeongreen_CydAB-mCherry
Purpose: Bacterial expression of Vesicle Nucleating peptide-mNeongreen and cydAB-mCherry fusions
Depositing lab: Dan Mulvihill. Depositing organization: London and South East University Group (LASE). Publication: High-yield vesicle-packaged recombinant protein production from E. coli. Eastwood TA, Baker K, Streather BR, Allen N, Wang L, Botchway SW, Brown IR, Hiscock JR, Lennon C, Mulvihill DP. Cell Rep Methods. 2023 Feb 2;3(2):100396. doi: 10.1016/j.crmeth.2023.100396. eCollection 2023 Feb 27. PubMed 36936078.
Backbone
  Vector backbone: pRSFDUET-1
  Backbone manufacturer: Novagen
  Vector type: Bacterial Expression
Growth in bacteria
  Bacterial resistance: Ampicillin, 100 μg/mL
  Growth temperature: 37°C
  Growth strain: DH5alpha
  Copy number: High Copy
Gene/Insert 1
  Gene/Insert name: VNp-mNeongreen-His
  Species: Branchiostoma lanceolatum
  GenBank ID: UniProtKB: A0A1S4NYF2
  Promoter: T7
  Tag / fusion protein: Vesicle Nucleating peptide (VNp) (N terminal on insert)
  Cloning method: Restriction Enzyme; 5′ cloning site Unknown (unknown if destroyed); 3′ cloning site Unknown (unknown if destroyed)
  Sequencing primers: 5′ n/a
Gene/Insert 2
  Gene/Insert name: cydAB-mCherry
  Promoter: T7
  Cloning method: Restriction Enzyme; 5′ cloning site Unknown (unknown if destroyed); 3′ cloning site Unknown (unknown if destroyed)
  Sequencing primers: 5′ n/a
Resource information
  A portion of this plasmid was derived from a plasmid made by: Synthetic
Terms and licenses: Academic/Nonprofit Terms; Industry Terms: Not Available to Industry
How to cite: pETDuet-1_VNp-mNeongreen_CydAB-mCherry was a gift from Dan Mulvihill (Addgene plasmid # 182391 ; http://n2t.net/addgene:182391 ; RRID:Addgene_182391)
