[The description below was written by a language model from this plasmid's Addgene catalogue record and pLannotate feature annotations shown in this document.]
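Description:
pETDuet-1_VNp-mNeongreen_CydAB-mCherry is a 9,391-nt bacterial co-expression plasmid for E. coli that produces two fluorescent fusion proteins from separate T7 promoters. The catalogue lists the backbone as pRSFDuet-1, but the plasmid name, the ampicillin selection and the annotated sequence all point to a pETDuet-1-type backbone. The sequence carries AmpR (β-lactamase) with its own promoter, a ColE1/pBR322-family origin with the bom and rop elements, an f1 origin, and a lacI repressor gene. The catalogue describes the plasmid as high copy, although rop normally moderates copy number. Short TcR fragments are annotated as non-functional pBR322 remnants.

Each cassette has a T7 promoter followed by a lac operator, so transcription depends on T7 RNA polymerase in the host and is repressed by LacI until induced with IPTG. The first cassette uses a T7 gene 10 ribosome binding site and encodes E. coli cydA and cydB, the two subunits of the inner-membrane cytochrome bd terminal oxidase. mCherry follows directly after cydB, consistent with a CydB-mCherry fusion. The second cassette encodes the Vesicle Nucleating peptide (VNp) at the N terminus of mNeonGreen. The annotation software labels this short N-terminal segment as a synuclein-like fragment. A short match to a His-containing tag downstream of mNeonGreen agrees with the recorded C-terminal His tag, and vector-derived S-tag sequence precedes the single annotated T7 terminator.

According to the associated publication title, the VNp system is used for vesicle-packaged recombinant protein production in E. coli. This plasmid presumably lets the green VNp cargo be imaged alongside a red inner-membrane marker, though the record states only that it is for bacterial expression of the two fusions.
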