Features (pLannotate 1.2.2; 26 found; start..end, strand, type, name):
    608..685     -  promoter       lacI promoter: lacI
    693..972     -  CDS            TcR (fragment): tetracycline efflux protein; tet; confers resistance to tetracycline
    998..1016    +  promoter       T7 promoter: promoter for bacteriophage T7 RNA polymerase
   1017..1041    +  protein_bind   lac operator: The lac repressor binds to the lac operator to inhibit transcription in E. coli. This inhibition can be relieved by adding lactose or isopropyl-β-D-thiogalactopyranoside (IPTG). lac repressor encoded by lacI
   1056..1078    +  RBS            RBS: efficient ribosome binding site from bacteriophage T7 gene 10 (Olins and Rangwala, 1989)
   1082..2434    +  CDS            cydA (fragment): CYDA_ECOLI - Also known as cyd-1. Experimental evidence at protein level: Swiss-Prot protein existence level 1. A terminal oxidase that produces a proton motive force by the vectorial transfer of protons across the inner membrane. It is the component of the aerobic respiratory chain of E.coli that predominates when cells are grown at low aeration. Generates a proton motive force using protons and electrons from opposite sides of the membrane to generate H(2)O, transferring 1 proton/electron. From Escherichia coli (strain K12).
   2453..3589    +  CDS            cydB: CYDB_ECOLI - Also known as cyd-2. Experimental evidence at protein level: Swiss-Prot protein existence level 1. A terminal oxidase that produces a proton motive force by the vectorial transfer of protons across the inner membrane. It is the component of the aerobic respiratory chain of E.coli that predominates when cells are grown at low aeration. Generates a proton motive force using protons and electrons from opposite sides of the membrane to generate H(2)O, transferring 1 proton/electron. From Escherichia coli (strain K12).
   3596..4304    +  CDS            mCherry (fragment): monomeric derivative of DsRed fluorescent protein (Shaner et al., 2004) mammalian codon-optimized
   4371..4389    +  promoter       T7 promoter: promoter for bacteriophage T7 RNA polymerase
   4390..4414    +  protein_bind   lac operator: The lac repressor binds to the lac operator to inhibit transcription in E. coli. This inhibition can be relieved by adding lactose or isopropyl-β-D-thiogalactopyranoside (IPTG). lac repressor encoded by lacI
   4457..4516    +  CDS            Sncb (fragment): SYUB_MOUSE - Experimental evidence at protein level: Swiss-Prot protein existence level 1. May be involved in neuronal plasticity. From Mus musculus (Mouse).
   4589..5296    +  CDS            mNeonGreen: mNeonGreen is a basic (constitutively fluorescent) green/yellow fluorescent protein published in 2013, derived from Branchiostoma lanceolatum. It is reported to be a very rapidly-maturing monomer with moderate acid sensitivity.
   5321..5338    +  CDS            capTEV™ (fragment): composite tag for in vivo biotinylation, TEV protease cleavage, and 6xHis tagging
   5354..5395    +  CDS            S-Tag (fragment): affinity and epitope tag derived from pancreatic ribonuclease A
   5425..5442    +  CDS            SET1 (fragment): solubility-enhancement tag derived from T7 phage gene 10B
   5450..5497    +  terminator     T7 terminator: transcription terminator for bacteriophage T7 RNA polymerase
   5534..5989    +  rep_origin     f1 ori (sequence partly withheld): f1 bacteriophage origin of replication; arrow indicates direction of (+) strand synthesis
   6104..6964    -  CDS            AmpR: β-lactamase; bla; confers resistance to ampicillin, carbenicillin, and related antibiotics
   6965..7057    -  promoter       AmpR promoter: bla
   7138..7726    +  rep_origin     ori: high-copy-number ColE1/pMB1/pBR322/pUC origin of replication
   7912..8051    -  misc_feature   bom: basis of mobility region from pBR322
   8153..8344    -  CDS            rop: Rop protein, which maintains plasmids at low copy number; rop
   8361..8741    +  CDS            YPB1_ECOLX: Protein predicted: Swiss-Prot protein existence level 4. From Escherichia coli.
   8803..8867    -  CDS            TcR (fragment): tetracycline efflux protein; tet; confers resistance to tetracycline
   8882..8903    -  protein_bind   CAP binding site: CAP binding activates transcription in the presence of cAMP. E. coli catabolite activator protein
   8916..607     -  CDS            lacI (across the origin): lac repressor; lacI; The lac repressor binds to the lac operator to inhibit transcription in E. coli. This inhibition can be relieved by adding lactose or isopropyl-β-D-thiogalactopyranoside (IPTG).
>Addgene plasmid #182391 | pETDuet-1_VNp-mNeongreen_CydAB-mCherry | addgene full sequence | sequence record 364912 | Addgene NGS Result
TATGCCAGCCAGCCAGACGCAGACGCGCCGAGACAGAACTTAATGGGCCCGCTAACAGCGCGATTTGCTG
GTGACCCAATGCGACCAGATGCTCCACGCCCAGTCGCGTACCGTCTTCATGGGAGAAAATAATACTGTTG
ATGGGTGTCTGGTCAGAGACATCAAGAAATAACGCCGGAACATTAGTGCAGGCAGCTTCCACAGCAATGG
CATCCTGGTCATCCAGCGGATAGTTAATGATCAGCCCACTGACGCGTTGCGCGAGAAGATTGTGCACCGC
CGCTTTACAGGCTTCGACGCCGCTTCGTTCTACCATCGACACCACCACGCTGGCACCCAGTTGATCGGCG
CGAGATTTAATCGCCGCGACAATTTGCGACGGCGCGTGCAGGGCCAGACTGGAGGTGGCAACGCCAATCA
GCAACGACTGTTTGCCCGCCAGTTGTTGTGCCACGCGGTTGGGAATGTAATTCAGCTCCGCCATCGCCGC
TTCCACTTTTTCCCGCGTTTTCGCAGAAACGTGGCTGGCCTGGTTCACCACGCGGGAAACGGTCTGATAA
GAGACACCGGCATACTCTGCGACATCGTATAACGTTACTGGTTTCACATTCACCACCCTGAATTGACTCT
CTTCCGGGCGCTATCATGCCATACCGCGAAAGGTTTTGCGCCATTCGATGGTGTCCGGGATCTCGACGCT
CTCCCTTATGCGACTCCTGCATTAGGAAGCAGCCCAGTAGTAGGTTGAGGCCGTTGAGCACCGCCGCCGC
AAGGAATGGTGCATGCAAGGAGATGGCGCCCAACAGTCCCCCGGCCACGGGGCCTGCCACCATACCCACG
CCGAAACAAGCGCTCATGAGCCCGAAGTGGCGAGCCCGATCTTCCCCATCGGTGATGTCGGCGATATAGG
CGCCAGCAACCGCACCTGTGGCGCCGGTGATGCCGGCCACGATGCGTCCGGCGTAGAGGATCGAGATCGA
TCTCGATCCCGCGAAATTAATACGACTCACTATAGGGGAATTGTGAGCGGATAACAATTCCCCTCTAGAA
ATAATTTTGTTTAACTTTAAGAAGGAGATATACCATGGAGTTCCAGTTCGGGACTAACTGGTCTTACTAT
TCCCACTATGTAGGGGATATCTTCGGTGCGCCGCTGGCAATCGAAGGTCTGATGGCCTTCTTCCTCGAAT
CCACCTTTGTAGGTCTGTTCTTCTTCGGTTGGGATCGTCTGGGTAAAGTTCAGCATATGTGTGTCACCTG
GCTGGTGGCGCTCGGTTCAAACCTGTCCGCACTGTGGATTCTGGTTGCGAACGGCTGGATGCAAAACCCA
ATCGCGTCCGATTTCAACTTTGAAACTATGCGTATGGAGATGGTGAGCTTCTCCGAGCTGGTGCTTAACC
CGGTTGCTCAGGTGAAATTCGTTCACACTGTAGCGTCTGGTTATGTGACTGGCGCGATGTTCATCCTCGG
TATCAGCGCATGGTATATGCTGAAAGGTCGTGACTTCGCCTTCGCTAAACGCTCCTTTGCTATCGCTGCC
AGCTTCGGTATGGCTGCTGTTCTGTCTGTTATTGTTCTGGGTGATGAATCCGGCTACGAAATGGGCGACG
TGCAGAAAACCAAACTGGCTGCTATTGAAGCCGAGTGGGAAACGCAACCTGCGCCTGCTGCCTTTACTCT
GTTCGGCATTCCTGATCAGGAAGAGGAGACGAACAAATTTGCGATTCAGATCCCTTACGCACTGGGCATC
ATTGCAACGCGTTCCGTGGATACCCCGGTTATCGGCCTGAAAGAGCTGATGGTGCAGCATGAAGAACGCA
TTCGTAACGGGATGAAGGCGTACTCTCTGCTCGAACAACTGCGTTCTGGTTCTACCGACCAGGCGGTTCG
TGACCAGTTCAATAGCATGAAGAAAGACCTCGGTTACGGTCTGCTGCTGAAACGCTATACGCCAAACGTG
GCTGATGCGACTGAAGCGCAGATTCAACAGGCAACCAAAGACTCCATCCCGCGTGTAGCGCCGCTGTACT
TTGCGTTCCGTATCATGGTGGCGTGTGGCTTCCTGCTTCTGGCAATCATCGCGCTCTCTTTCTGGAGTGT
CATCCGCAACCGCATTGGCGAGAAAAAATGGCTTCTGCGCGCCGCGCTGTACGGTATTCCGCTGCCGTGG
ATTGCTGTAGAAGCGGGCTGGTTCGTGGCTGAATATGGCCGCCAACCGTGGGCTATCGGTGAAGTGCTGC
CGACAGCTGTGGCGAACTCGTCACTGACCGCAGGCGATCTCATCTTCTCAATGGTGCTGATTTGCGGCCT
GTATACCCTGTTCCTGGTGGCAGAATTGTTCTTAATGTTCAAGTTTGCACGCCTCGGCCCAAGCAGCCTG
AAAACCGGTCGCTATCACTTTGAGCAGTCTTCCACGACTACTCAGCCGGCACGCTAAGACAGGAGTCGTC
AAATGATCGATTATGAAGTATTGCGTTTTATCTGGTGGCTGCTGGTTGGCGTTCTGCTGATTGGTTTTGC
AGTCACTGACGGTTTCGACATGGGGGTGGGCATGCTCACCCGTTTCCTCGGTCGTAACGACACCGAGCGT
CGAATTATGATTAACTCCATTGCACCACACTGGGACGGTAACCAGGTTTGGCTGATCACCGCGGGCGGCG
CACTCTTTGCTGCCTGGCCGATGGTCTATGCCGCTGCGTTCTCCGGCTTCTATGTGGCGATGATCCTCGT
GCTGGCGTCTTTGTTCTTCCGTCCGGTCGGTTTTGACTACCGCTCCAAGATTGAAGAAACCCGCTGGCGT
AACATGTGGGACTGGGGCATCTTCATTGGTAGCTTCGTTCCGCCGCTGGTAATTGGTGTAGCGTTCGGTA
ACCTGTTGCAGGGCGTACCGTTCAACGTTGATGAATATCTGCGTCTGTACTACACCGGTAACTTCTTCCA
GTTGCTTAACCCGTTCGGCCTGCTGGCAGGCGTGGTGAGCGTAGGGATGATCATTACTCAGGGCGCAACC
TATCTGCAAATGCGTACCGTGGGCGAACTGCACCTGCGTACCCGTGCAACGGCTCAGGTGGCTGCGCTGG
TGACACTGGTCTGTTTCGCACTGGCTGGCGTATGGGTGATGTACGGTATCGATGGTTATGTCGTGAAATC
GACAATGGACCATTACGCAGCCTCTAACCCACTGAATAAAGAAGTGGTTCGTGAAGCTGGCGCATGGCTG
GTTAACTTCAACAACACGCCAATTCTGTGGGCTATTCCGGCACTGGGTGTGGTTCTGCCGCTGCTGACCA
TCCTGACTGCACGTATGGATAAAGCCGCGTGGGCGTTTGTGTTCTCCTCCCTGACGCTGGCCTGCATCAT
CCTGACAGCCGGTATCGCAATGTTCCCGTTTGTGATGCCGTCCAGCACCATGATGAACGCAAGTCTGACA
ATGTGGGATGCAACTTCCAGCCAGCTGACGCTTAACGTCATGACCTGGGTTGCGGTGGTTCTGGTACCGA
TCATTCTGCTCTACACCGCCTGGTGTTACTGGAAAATGTTCGGTCGTATCACCAAAGAAGATATTGAACG
TAACACCCACTCTCTGTACGTCGACATGGTGAGCAAGGGCGAGGAGGATAACATGGCCATCATCAAGGAG
TTCATGCGCTTCAAGGTGCACATGGAGGGCTCCGTGAACGGCCACGAGTTCGAGATCGAGGGCGAGGGCG
AGGGCCGCCCCTACGAGGGCACCCAGACCGCCAAGCTGAAGGTGACCAAGGGTGGCCCCCTGCCCTTCGC
CTGGGACATCCTGTCCCCTCAGTTCATGTACGGCTCCAAGGCTTACGTGAAGCACCCCGCCGACATCCCC
GACTACTTGAAGCTGTCCTTCCCCGAGGGCTTCAAGTGGGAGCGCGTGATGAACTTCGAGGACGGCGGCG
TGGTGACCGTGACCCAGGACTCCTCCCTGCAGGACGGCGAGTTCATCTACAAGGTGAAGCTGCGCGGCAC
CAACTTCCCCTCCGACGGCCCCGTAATGCAGAAGAAGACCATGGGCTGGGAGGCCTCCTCCGAGCGGATG
TACCCCGAGGACGGCGCCCTGAAGGGCGAGATCAAGCAGAGGCTGAAGCTGAAGGACGGCGGCCACTACG
ACGCTGAGGTCAAGACCACCTACAAGGCCAAGAAGCCCGTGCAGCTGCCCGGCGCCTACAACGTCAACAT
CAAGTTGGACATCACCTCCCACAACGAGGACTACACCATCGTGGAACAGTACGAACGCGCCGAGGGCCGC
CACTCCACCGGCGGCATGGACGAGTGTACAAGTAAGCGGCCGCATAATGCTTAAGTCGAACAGAAAGTAA
TCGTATTGTACACGGCCGCATAATCGAAATTAATACGACTCACTATAGGGGAATTGTGAGCGGATAACAA
TTCCCCATCTTAGTATATTAGTTAAGTATAAGAAGGAGATATACATATGGATGTATTCATGAAAGGACTT
TCAAAGGCCAAGGAGGGAGTTGTGGCAGCTGCTGAGAAAACCAAACAGGGTGTGGCAGAAGCAGCAGGAA
AGACAAAAGAGGGTGTTCTCAGATCTGGAGGAAGCGGAATGGTGAGCAAGGGCGAGGAGGATAACATGGC
CTCTCTCCCAGCGACACATGAGTTACACATCTTTGGCTCCATCAACGGTGTGGACTTTGACATGGTGGGT
CAGGGCACCGGCAATCCAAATGATGGTTATGAGGAGTTAAACCTGAAGTCCACCAAGGGTGACCTCCAGT
TCTCCCCCTGGATTCTGGTCCCTCATATCGGGTATGGCTTCCATCAGTACCTGCCCTACCCTGACGGGAT
GTCGCCTTTCCAGGCCGCGATGGTAGATGGCTCCGGATACCAAGTCCATCGCACAATGCAGTTTGAAGAT
GGTGCCTCCCTTACTGTTAACTACCGCTACACCTACGAGGGAAGCCACATCAAAGGAGAGGCCCAGGTGA
AGGGGACTGGTTTCCCTGCTGACGGTCCTGTGATGACCAACTCGCTGACCGCTGCGGACTGGTGCAGGTC
GAAGAAGACTTACCCCAACGACAAAACCATCATCAGTACCTTTAAGTGGAGTTACACCACTGGAAATGGC
AAGCGCTACCGGAGCACTGCGCGGACCACCTACACCTTTGCCAAGCCAATGGCGGCTAACTATCTGAAGA
ACCAGCCGATGTACGTGTTCCGTAAGACGGAGCTCAAGCACTCCAAGACCGAGCTCAACTTCAAGGAGTG
GCAAAAGGCCTTTACCGATGTGATGGGCATGGACGAGCTGTACAAGGCTAGCGGAGGAAGCGGAGGTACC
CATCATCATCATCATCATTAACTCGAGTCTGGTAAAGAAACCGCTGCTGCGAAATTTGAACGCCAGCACA
TGGACTCGTCTACTAGCGCAGCTTAATTAACCTAGGCTGCTGCCACCGCTGAGCAATAACTAGCATAACC
CCTTGGGGCCTCTAAACGGGTCTTGAGGGGTTTTTTGCTGAAAGGAGGAACTATATCCGGATTGGCGAAT
GGG
[124 nt withheld, positions 5534-5657]
C
[91 nt withheld, positions 5659-5749]
A
[49 nt withheld, positions 5751-5799]
CCTTTGACGTTGGAGTCCACGTTCTTT
[37 nt withheld, positions 5827-5863]
ACCCTATCTCGGTCTATTCTTTTGATTTATAAGGGATTTTGCCGATTTCGGCCTATTGGTTAAAAAATGA
GCTGATTTAACAAAAATTTAACGCGAATTTTAACAAAATATTAACGTTTACAATTTCTGGCGGCACGATG
GCATGAGATTATCAAAAAGGATCTTCACCTAGATCCTTTTAAATTAAAAATGAAGTTTTAAATCAATCTA
AAGTATATATGAGTAAACTTGGTCTGACAGTTACCAATGCTTAATCAGTGAGGCACCTATCTCAGCGATC
TGTCTATTTCGTTCATCCATAGTTGCCTGACTCCCCGTCGTGTAGATAACTACGATACGGGAGGGCTTAC
CATCTGGCCCCAGTGCTGCAATGATACCGCGAGACCCACGCTCACCGGCTCCAGATTTATCAGCAATAAA
CCAGCCAGCCGGAAGGGCCGAGCGCAGAAGTGGTCCTGCAACTTTATCCGCCTCCATCCAGTCTATTAAT
TGTTGCCGGGAAGCTAGAGTAAGTAGTTCGCCAGTTAATAGTTTGCGCAACGTTGTTGCCATTGCTACAG
GCATCGTGGTGTCACGCTCGTCGTTTGGTATGGCTTCATTCAGCTCCGGTTCCCAACGATCAAGGCGAGT
TACATGATCCCCCATGTTGTGCAAAAAAGCGGTTAGCTCCTTCGGTCCTCCGATCGTTGTCAGAAGTAAG
TTGGCCGCAGTGTTATCACTCATGGTTATGGCAGCACTGCATAATTCTCTTACTGTCATGCCATCCGTAA
GATGCTTTTCTGTGACTGGTGAGTACTCAACCAAGTCATTCTGAGAATAGTGTATGCGGCGACCGAGTTG
CTCTTGCCCGGCGTCAATACGGGATAATACCGCGCCACATAGCAGAACTTTAAAAGTGCTCATCATTGGA
AAACGTTCTTCGGGGCGAAAACTCTCAAGGATCTTACCGCTGTTGAGATCCAGTTCGATGTAACCCACTC
GTGCACCCAACTGATCTTCAGCATCTTTTACTTTCACCAGCGTTTCTGGGTGAGCAAAAACAGGAAGGCA
AAATGCCGCAAAAAAGGGAATAAGGGCGACACGGAAATGTTGAATACTCATACTCTTCCTTTTTCAATCA
TGATTGAAGCATTTATCAGGGTTATTGTCTCATGAGCGGATACATATTTGAATGTATTTAGAAAAATAAA
CAAATAGGTCATGACCAAAATCCCTTAACGTGAGTTTTCGTTCCACTGAGCGTCAGACCCCGTAGAAAAG
ATCAAAGGATCTTCTTGAGATCCTTTTTTTCTGCGCGTAATCTGCTGCTTGCAAACAAAAAAACCACCGC
TACCAGCGGTGGTTTGTTTGCCGGATCAAGAGCTACCAACTCTTTTTCCGAAGGTAACTGGCTTCAGCAG
AGCGCAGATACCAAATACTGTCCTTCTAGTGTAGCCGTAGTTAGGCCACCACTTCAAGAACTCTGTAGCA
CCGCCTACATACCTCGCTCTGCTAATCCTGTTACCAGTGGCTGCTGCCAGTGGCGATAAGTCGTGTCTTA
CCGGGTTGGACTCAAGACGATAGTTACCGGATAAGGCGCAGCGGTCGGGCTGAACGGGGGGTTCGTGCAC
ACAGCCCAGCTTGGAGCGAACGACCTACACCGAACTGAGATACCTACAGCGTGAGCTATGAGAAAGCGCC
ACGCTTCCCGAAGGGAGAAAGGCGGACAGGTATCCGGTAAGCGGCAGGGTCGGAACAGGAGAGCGCACGA
GGGAGCTTCCAGGGGGAAACGCCTGGTATCTTTATAGTCCTGTCGGGTTTCGCCACCTCTGACTTGAGCG
TCGATTTTTGTGATGCTCGTCAGGGGGGCGGAGCCTATGGAAAAACGCCAGCAACGCGGCCTTTTTACGG
TTCCTGGCCTTTTGCTGGCCTTTTGCTCACATGTTCTTTCCTGCGTTATCCCCTGATTCTGTGGATAACC
GTATTACCGCCTTTGAGTGAGCTGATACCGCTCGCCGCAGCCGAACGACCGAGCGCAGCGAGTCAGTGAG
CGAGGAAGCGGAAGAGCGCCTGATGCGGTATTTTCTCCTTACGCATCTGTGCGGTATTTCACACCGCAAT
GGTGCACTCTCAGTACAATCTGCTCTGATGCCGCATAGTTAAGCCAGTATACACTCCGCTATCGCTACGT
GACTGGGTCATGGCTGCGCCCCGACACCCGCCAACACCCGCTGACGCGCCCTGACGGGCTTGTCTGCTCC
CGGCATCCGCTTACAGACAAGCTGTGACCGTCTCCGGGAGCTGCATGTGTCAGAGGTTTTCACCGTCATC
ACCGAAACGCGCGAGGCAGCTGCGGTAAAGCTCATCAGCGTGGTCGTGAAGCGATTCACAGATGTCTGCC
TGTTCATCCGCGTCCAGCTCGTTGAGTTTCTCCAGAAGCGTTAATGTCTGGCTTCTGATAAAGCGGGCCA
TGTTAAGGGCGGTTTTTTCCTGTTTGGTCACTGATGCCTCCGTGTAAGGGGGATTTCTGTTCATGGGGGT
AATGATACCGATGAAACGAGAGAGGATGCTCACGATACGGGTTACTGATGATGAACATGCCCGGTTACTG
GAACGTTGTGAGGGTAAACAACTGGCGGTATGGATGCGGCGGGACCAGAGAAAAATCACTCAGGGTCAAT
GCCAGCGCTTCGTTAATACAGATGTAGGTGTTCCACAGGGTAGCCAGCAGCATCCTGCGATGCAGATCCG
GAACATAATGGTGCAGGGCGCTGACTTCCGCGTTTCCAGACTTTACGAAACACGGAAACCGAAGACCATT
CATGTTGTTGCTCAGGTCGCAGACGTTTTGCAGCAGCAGTCGCTTCACGTTCGCTCGCGTATCGGTGATT
CATTCTGCTAACCAGTAAGGCAACCCCGCCAGCCTAGCCGGGTCCTCAACGACAGGAGCACGATCATGCT
AGTCATGCCCCGCGCCCACCGGAAGGAGCTGACTGGGTTGAAGGCTCTCAAGGGCATCGGTCGAGATCCC
GGTGCCTAATGAGTGAGCTAACTTACATTAATTGCGTTGCGCTCACTGCCCGCTTTCCAGTCGGGAAACC
TGTCGTGCCAGCTGCATTAATGAATCGGCCAACGCGCGGGGAGAGGCGGTTTGCGTATTGGGCGCCAGGG
TGGTTTTTCTTTTCACCAGTGAGACGGGCAACAGCTGATTGCCCTTCACCGCCTGGCCCTGAGAGAGTTG
CAGCAAGCGGTCCACGCTGGTTTGCCCCAGCAGGCGAAAATCCTGTTTGATGGTGGTTAACGGCGGGATA
TAACATGAGCTGTCTTCGGTATCGTCGTATCCCACTACCGAGATGTCCGCACCAACGCGCAGCCCGGACT
CGGTAATGGCGCGCATTGCGCCCAGCGCCATCTGATCGTTGGCAACCAGCATCGCAGTGGGAACGATGCC
CTCATTCAGCATTTGCATGGTTTGTTGAAAACCGGACATGGCACTCCAGTCGCCTTCCCGTTCCGCTATC
GGCTGAATTTGATTGCGAGTGAGATATT
